Addgene plasmid #77418: PIK3CA gRNA (BRDN0001148028)
Purpose: 3rd generation lentiviral gRNA plasmid targeting human PIK3CA
Depositing lab: John Doench & David Root. Depositing organization: Broad Institute. Publication: Optimized sgRNA design to maximize activity and minimize off-target effects of CRISPR-Cas9. Doench JG, Fusi N, Sullender M, Hegde M, Vaimberg EW, Donovan KF, Smith I, Tothova Z, Wilen C, Orchard R, Virgin HW, Listgarten J, Root DE. Nat Biotechnol. 2016 Jan 18. doi: 10.1038/nbt.3437. PubMed 26780180.
Backbone
  Vector backbone: lentiGuide-Puro
  Backbone manufacturer: Zhang Lab (Addgene plasmid # 52963)
  Vector type: Mammalian Expression, Lentiviral, CRISPR
  Selectable markers: Puromycin
Growth in bacteria
  Bacterial resistance: Ampicillin, 100 μg/mL
  Growth temperature: 37°C
  Growth strain: DH5alpha
  Copy number: High Copy
Gene/Insert
  Gene/Insert name: PIK3CA (alt names: PIK3CA; NM_006218.2)
  gRNA/shRNA sequence: GTTCGAACAGGTATCTACCA
  Species: H. sapiens (human)
  Entrez Gene: PIK3CA (a.k.a. CCM4, CLAPO, CLOVE, CWS5, HMH, MCAP, MCM, MCMTC, PI3K, PI3K-alpha, p110-alpha)
  Promoter: hU6
  Cloning method: Unknown
  Sequencing primers: 5′ U6-F; 3′ pS2-R
Terms and licenses: Academic/Nonprofit Terms; Industry Terms: Not Available to Industry
Depositor comments: The gRNA was designed to target the following Genbank reference sequence(s): NM_006218.2. Note that this plasmid does NOT contain Cas9. It should be used in conjunction with lentiCas9-Blast (Addgene #52962) or otherwise with cell lines already expressing Cas9. Browse the full kinome gRNA library at http://www.addgene.org/pooled-library/broadgpp-human-kinome/ or visit http://www.broadinstitute.org/rnai/public/ for detailed protocols and information.
How to cite: PIK3CA gRNA (BRDN0001148028) was a gift from John Doench & David Root (Addgene plasmid # 77418 ; http://n2t.net/addgene:77418 ; RRID:Addgene_77418)
