[The description below was written by a language model from this plasmid's Addgene catalogue record and pLannotate feature annotations shown in this document.]
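Description:
PIK3CA gRNA (BRDN0001148028) is a third-generation lentiviral CRISPR guide plasmid built on the lentiGuide-Puro backbone. It delivers a single guide RNA against human PIK3CA, which encodes the p110-alpha catalytic subunit of PI3K; the guide was designed against the reference transcript NM_006218.2. The 8.3 kb plasmid is propagated in E. coli at high copy from a ColE1/pUC-type origin under ampicillin selection (AmpR). It also carries an f1 origin, an SV40 origin and remnants of lac and T7/T3 cloning elements from the parental vector.

The lentiviral genome is transcribed from a chimeric RSV promoter fused to a truncated HIV-1 5' LTR, which makes packaging Tat-independent. It contains the Ψ packaging signal with a partial gag fragment, the RRE for Rev-dependent nuclear export, a cPPT/CTS, and a ΔU3 self-inactivating 3' LTR followed by an SV40 polyadenylation signal. Two expression units lie between the LTRs. In the first, the human U6 RNA polymerase III promoter drives the 20-nt PIK3CA spacer joined to the Streptococcus pyogenes gRNA scaffold. In the second, the EF-1α core promoter with its intron A expresses puromycin N-acetyltransferase, so transduced mammalian cells can be selected with puromycin. A WPRE downstream of the puromycin gene enhances transcript expression.

The plasmid does not encode Cas9. It is meant to be used alongside a separate Cas9 vector such as lentiCas9-Blast, or in cells that already express Cas9, to disrupt PIK3CA. It belongs to a human kinome gRNA collection built using optimized sgRNA design rules, and the record does not state how the guide was cloned.
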