Features (pLannotate 1.2.2; 29 found; start..end, strand, type, name):
     14..80      +  CDS            small t antigen (fragment): SV40 (simian virus 40) small t antigen
    106..317     +  promoter       EF-1α core promoter: core promoter for human elongation factor EF-1α
    318..1256    +  intron         EF-1α intron A: intron upstream of the start codon of human EF-1α
   1278..1877    +  CDS            PuroR (fragment): puromycin N-acetyltransferase; pac from Streptomyces; confers resistance to puromycin
   1893..2481    +  misc_feature   WPRE: woodchuck hepatitis virus posttranscriptional regulatory element
   2532..2551    +  misc_feature   cPPT/CTS (fragment): central polypurine tract and central termination sequence of HIV-1
   2553..2786    +  LTR            3' LTR (ΔU3): self-inactivating 3' long terminal repeat (LTR) from HIV-1
   2864..2985    +  polyA_signal   SV40 poly(A) signal: SV40 polyadenylation signal
   3025..3160    +  rep_origin     SV40 ori: SV40 origin of replication
   3181..3199    -  promoter       T7 promoter: promoter for bacteriophage T7 RNA polymerase
   3207..3362    +  CDS            lacZα (fragment): LacZα fragment of β-galactosidase; lacZ fragment
   3367..3795    +  rep_origin     f1 ori (sequence partly withheld): f1 bacteriophage origin of replication; arrow indicates direction of (+) strand synthesis
   3848..3952    +  promoter       AmpR promoter: bla
   3953..4813    +  CDS            AmpR: β-lactamase; bla; confers resistance to ampicillin, carbenicillin, and related antibiotics
   4984..5572    +  rep_origin     ori: high-copy-number ColE1/pMB1/pBR322/pUC origin of replication
   5755..5847    +  CDS            lacI (fragment): lac repressor; lacI; The lac repressor binds to the lac operator to inhibit transcription in E. coli. This inhibition can be relieved by adding lactose or isopropyl-β-D-thiogalactopyranoside (IPTG).
   5860..5881    +  protein_bind   CAP binding site: CAP binding activates transcription in the presence of cAMP. E. coli catabolite activator protein
   5896..5926    +  promoter       lac promoter: promoter for the E. coli lac operon
   5934..5950    +  protein_bind   lac operator: The lac repressor binds to the lac operator to inhibit transcription in E. coli. This inhibition can be relieved by adding lactose or isopropyl-β-D-thiogalactopyranoside (IPTG). lac repressor encoded by lacI
   5995..6013    +  promoter       T3 promoter: promoter for bacteriophage T3 RNA polymerase
   6041..6267    +  promoter       RSV promoter: Rous sarcoma virus enhancer/promoter
   6268..6448    +  LTR            5' LTR (truncated): truncated 5' long terminal repeat (LTR) from HIV-1
   6495..6620    +  misc_feature   HIV-1 Ψ: packaging signal of human immunodeficiency virus type 1
   6604..6967    +  CDS            HIV-1 gag (fragment): gag protein from human immunodeficiency virus 1; gag
   7113..7346    +  misc_feature   RRE: The Rev response element (RRE) of HIV-1 allows for Rev-dependent mRNA export from the nucleus to the cytoplasm.
   7723..7749    +  CDS            Rev (fragment): human immunodeficiency virus 1 (HIV-1) Rev protein; rev; enhances nuclear export of unspliced and incompletely spliced viral mRNAs
   7753..7993    +  promoter       U6 promoter: RNA polymerase III promoter for human U6 snRNA
   8023..8098    +  misc_RNA       gRNA scaffold: guide RNA scaffold for the Streptococcus pyogenes CRISPR/Cas9 system
   8154..8271    +  misc_feature   cPPT/CTS: central polypurine tract and central termination sequence of HIV-1
>Addgene plasmid #77418 | PIK3CA gRNA (BRDN0001148028) | addgene full sequence | sequence record 187724 | Addgene Assembled Sequence
CCCGGGTGCAAAGATGGATAAAGTTTTAAACAGAGAGGAATCTTTGCAGCTAATGGACCTTCTAGGTCTT
GAAAGGAGTGGGAATTGGCTCCGGTGCCCGTCAGTGGGCAGAGCGCACATCGCCCACAGTCCCCGAGAAG
TTGGGGGGAGGGGTCGGCAATTGATCCGGTGCCTAGAGAAGGTGGCGCGGGGTAAACTGGGAAAGTGATG
TCGTGTACTGGCTCCGCCTTTTTCCCGAGGGTGGGGGAGAACCGTATATAAGTGCAGTAGTCGCCGTGAA
CGTTCTTTTTCGCAACGGGTTTGCCGCCAGAACACAGGTAAGTGCCGTGTGTGGTTCCCGCGGGCCTGGC
CTCTTTACGGGTTATGGCCCTTGCGTGCCTTGAATTACTTCCACCTGGCTGCAGTACGTGATTCTTGATC
CCGAGCTTCGGGTTGGAAGTGGGTGGGAGAGTTCGAGGCCTTGCGCTTAAGGAGCCCCTTCGCCTCGTGC
TTGAGTTGAGGCCTGGCCTGGGCGCTGGGGCCGCCGCGTGCGAATCTGGTGGCACCTTCGCGCCTGTCTC
GCTGCTTTCGATAAGTCTCTAGCCATTTAAAATTTTTGATGACCTGCTGCGACGCTTTTTTTCTGGCAAG
ATAGTCTTGTAAATGCGGGCCAAGATCTGCACACTGGTATTTCGGTTTTTGGGGCCGCGGGCGGCGACGG
GGCCCGTGCGTCCCAGCGCACATGTTCGGCGAGGCGGGGCCTGCGAGCGCGGCCACCGAGAATCGGACGG
GGGTAGTCTCAAGCTGGCCGGCCTGCTCTGGTGCCTGGCCTCGCGCCGCCGTGTATCGCCCCGCCCTGGG
CGGCAAGGCTGGCCCGGTCGGCACCAGTTGCGTGAGCGGAAAGATGGCCGCTTCCCGGCCCTGCTGCAGG
GAGCTCAAAATGGAGGACGCGGCGCTCGGGAGAGCGGGCGGGTGAGTCACCCACACAAAGGAAAAGGGCC
TTTCCGTCCTCAGCCGTCGCTTCATGTGACTCCACGGAGTACCGGGCGCCGTCCAGGCACCTCGATTAGT
TCTCGAGCTTTTGGAGTACGTCGTCTTTAGGTTGGGGGGAGGGGTTTTATGCGATGGAGTTTCCCCACAC
TGAGTGGGTGGAGACTGAAGTTAGGCCAGCTTGGCACTTGATGTAATTCTCCTTGGAATTTGCCCTTTTT
GAGTTTGGATCTTGGTTCATTCTCAAGCCTCAGACAGTGGTTCAAAGTTTTTTTCTTCCATTTCAGGTGT
CGTGACGTACGGCCACCATGACCGAGTACAAGCCCACGGTGCGCCTCGCCACCCGCGACGACGTCCCCAG
GGCCGTACGCACCCTCGCCGCCGCGTTCGCCGACTACCCCGCCACGCGCCACACCGTCGATCCGGACCGC
CACATCGAGCGGGTCACCGAGCTGCAAGAACTCTTCCTCACGCGCGTCGGGCTCGACATCGGCAAGGTGT
GGGTCGCGGACGACGGCGCCGCCGTGGCGGTCTGGACCACGCCGGAGAGCGTCGAAGCGGGGGCGGTGTT
CGCCGAGATCGGCCCGCGCATGGCCGAGTTGAGCGGTTCCCGGCTGGCCGCGCAGCAACAGATGGAAGGC
CTCCTGGCGCCGCACCGGCCCAAGGAGCCCGCGTGGTTCCTGGCCACCGTCGGAGTCTCGCCCGACCACC
AGGGCAAGGGTCTGGGCAGCGCCGTCGTGCTCCCCGGAGTGGAGGCGGCCGAGCGCGCCGGGGTGCCCGC
CTTCCTGGAGACCTCCGCGCCCCGCAACCTCCCCTTCTACGAGCGGCTCGGCTTCACCGTCACCGCCGAC
GTCGAGGTGCCCGAAGGACCGCGCACCTGGTGCATGACCCGCAAGCCCGGTGCCTGAACGCGTTAAGTCG
ACAATCAACCTCTGGATTACAAAATTTGTGAAAGATTGACTGGTATTCTTAACTATGTTGCTCCTTTTAC
GCTATGTGGATACGCTGCTTTAATGCCTTTGTATCATGCTATTGCTTCCCGTATGGCTTTCATTTTCTCC
TCCTTGTATAAATCCTGGTTGCTGTCTCTTTATGAGGAGTTGTGGCCCGTTGTCAGGCAACGTGGCGTGG
TGTGCACTGTGTTTGCTGACGCAACCCCCACTGGTTGGGGCATTGCCACCACCTGTCAGCTCCTTTCCGG
GACTTTCGCTTTCCCCCTCCCTATTGCCACGGCGGAACTCATCGCCGCCTGCCTTGCCCGCTGCTGGACA
GGGGCTCGGCTGTTGGGCACTGACAATTCCGTGGTGTTGTCGGGGAAATCATCGTCCTTTCCTTGGCTGC
TCGCCTGTGTTGCCACCTGGATTCTGCGCGGGACGTCCTTCTGCTACGTCCCTTCGGCCCTCAATCCAGC
GGACCTTCCTTCCCGCGGCCTGCTGCCGGCTCTGCGGCCTCTTCCGCGTCTTCGCCTTCGCCCTCAGACG
AGTCGGATCTCCCTTTGGGCCGCCTCCCCGCGTCGACTTTAAGACCAATGACTTACAAGGCAGCTGTAGA
TCTTAGCCACTTTTTAAAAGAAAAGGGGGGACTGGAAGGGCTAATTCACTCCCAACGAAGACAAGATCTG
CTTTTTGCTTGTACTGGGTCTCTCTGGTTAGACCAGATCTGAGCCTGGGAGCTCTCTGGCTAACTAGGGA
ACCCACTGCTTAAGCCTCAATAAAGCTTGCCTTGAGTGCTTCAAGTAGTGTGTGCCCGTCTGTTGTGTGA
CTCTGGTAACTAGAGATCCCTCAGACCCTTTTAGTCAGTGTGGAAAATCTCTAGCAGTACGTATAGTAGT
TCATGTCATCTTATTATTCAGTATTTATAACTTGCAAAGAAATGAATATCAGAGAGTGAGAGGAACTTGT
TTATTGCAGCTTATAATGGTTACAAATAAAGCAATAGCATCACAAATTTCACAAATAAAGCATTTTTTTC
ACTGCATTCTAGTTGTGGTTTGTCCAAACTCATCAATGTATCTTATCATGTCTGGCTCTAGCTATCCCGC
CCCTAACTCCGCCCATCCCGCCCCTAACTCCGCCCAGTTCCGCCCATTCTCCGCCCCATGGCTGACTAAT
TTTTTTTATTTATGCAGAGGCCGAGGCCGCCTCGGCCTCTGAGCTATTCCAGAAGTAGTGAGGAGGCTTT
TTTGGAGGCCTAGGGACGTACCCAATTCGCCCTATAGTGAGTCGTATTACGCGCGCTCACTGGCCGTCGT
TTTACAACGTCGTGACTGGGAAAACCCTGGCGTTACCCAACTTAATCGCCTTGCAGCACATCCCCCTTTC
GCCAGCTGGCGTAATAGCGAAGAGGCCCGCACCGATCGCCCTTCCCAACAGTTGCGCAGCCTGAATGGCG
AATGGG
[124 nt withheld, positions 3367-3490]
C
[91 nt withheld, positions 3492-3582]
A
[49 nt withheld, positions 3584-3632]
CCTTTGACGTTGGAGTCCACGTTCTTT
[37 nt withheld, positions 3660-3696]
ACCCTATCTCGGTCTATTCTTTTGATTTATAAGGGATTTTGCCGATTTCGGCCTATTGGTTAAAAAATGA
GCTGATTTAACAAAAATTTAACGCGAATTTTAACAAAATATTAACGCTTACAATTTAGGTGGCACTTTTC
GGGGAAATGTGCGCGGAACCCCTATTTGTTTATTTTTCTAAATACATTCAAATATGTATCCGCTCATGAG
ACAATAACCCTGATAAATGCTTCAATAATATTGAAAAAGGAAGAGTATGAGTATTCAACATTTCCGTGTC
GCCCTTATTCCCTTTTTTGCGGCATTTTGCCTTCCTGTTTTTGCTCACCCAGAAACGCTGGTGAAAGTAA
AAGATGCTGAAGATCAGTTGGGTGCACGAGTGGGTTACATCGAACTGGATCTCAACAGCGGTAAGATCCT
TGAGAGTTTTCGCCCCGAAGAACGTTTTCCAATGATGAGCACTTTTAAAGTTCTGCTATGTGGCGCGGTA
TTATCCCGTATTGACGCCGGGCAAGAGCAACTCGGTCGCCGCATACACTATTCTCAGAATGACTTGGTTG
AGTACTCACCAGTCACAGAAAAGCATCTTACGGATGGCATGACAGTAAGAGAATTATGCAGTGCTGCCAT
AACCATGAGTGATAACACTGCGGCCAACTTACTTCTGACAACGATCGGAGGACCGAAGGAGCTAACCGCT
TTTTTGCACAACATGGGGGATCATGTAACTCGCCTTGATCGTTGGGAACCGGAGCTGAATGAAGCCATAC
CAAACGACGAGCGTGACACCACGATGCCTGTAGCAATGGCAACAACGTTGCGCAAACTATTAACTGGCGA
ACTACTTACTCTAGCTTCCCGGCAACAATTAATAGACTGGATGGAGGCGGATAAAGTTGCAGGACCACTT
CTGCGCTCGGCCCTTCCGGCTGGCTGGTTTATTGCTGATAAATCTGGAGCCGGTGAGCGTGGGTCTCGCG
GTATCATTGCAGCACTGGGGCCAGATGGTAAGCCCTCCCGTATCGTAGTTATCTACACGACGGGGAGTCA
GGCAACTATGGATGAACGAAATAGACAGATCGCTGAGATAGGTGCCTCACTGATTAAGCATTGGTAACTG
TCAGACCAAGTTTACTCATATATACTTTAGATTGATTTAAAACTTCATTTTTAATTTAAAAGGATCTAGG
TGAAGATCCTTTTTGATAATCTCATGACCAAAATCCCTTAACGTGAGTTTTCGTTCCACTGAGCGTCAGA
CCCCGTAGAAAAGATCAAAGGATCTTCTTGAGATCCTTTTTTTCTGCGCGTAATCTGCTGCTTGCAAACA
AAAAAACCACCGCTACCAGCGGTGGTTTGTTTGCCGGATCAAGAGCTACCAACTCTTTTTCCGAAGGTAA
CTGGCTTCAGCAGAGCGCAGATACCAAATACTGTTCTTCTAGTGTAGCCGTAGTTAGGCCACCACTTCAA
GAACTCTGTAGCACCGCCTACATACCTCGCTCTGCTAATCCTGTTACCAGTGGCTGCTGCCAGTGGCGAT
AAGTCGTGTCTTACCGGGTTGGACTCAAGACGATAGTTACCGGATAAGGCGCAGCGGTCGGGCTGAACGG
GGGGTTCGTGCACACAGCCCAGCTTGGAGCGAACGACCTACACCGAACTGAGATACCTACAGCGTGAGCT
ATGAGAAAGCGCCACGCTTCCCGAAGGGAGAAAGGCGGACAGGTATCCGGTAAGCGGCAGGGTCGGAACA
GGAGAGCGCACGAGGGAGCTTCCAGGGGGAAACGCCTGGTATCTTTATAGTCCTGTCGGGTTTCGCCACC
TCTGACTTGAGCGTCGATTTTTGTGATGCTCGTCAGGGGGGCGGAGCCTATGGAAAAACGCCAGCAACGC
GGCCTTTTTACGGTTCCTGGCCTTTTGCTGGCCTTTTGCTCACATGTTCTTTCCTGCGTTATCCCCTGAT
TCTGTGGATAACCGTATTACCGCCTTTGAGTGAGCTGATACCGCTCGCCGCAGCCGAACGACCGAGCGCA
GCGAGTCAGTGAGCGAGGAAGCGGAAGAGCGCCCAATACGCAAACCGCCTCTCCCCGCGCGTTGGCCGAT
TCATTAATGCAGCTGGCACGACAGGTTTCCCGACTGGAAAGCGGGCAGTGAGCGCAACGCAATTAATGTG
AGTTAGCTCACTCATTAGGCACCCCAGGCTTTACACTTTATGCTTCCGGCTCGTATGTTGTGTGGAATTG
TGAGCGGATAACAATTTCACACAGGAAACAGCTATGACCATGATTACGCCAAGCGCGCAATTAACCCTCA
CTAAAGGGAACAAAAGCTGGAGCTGCAAGCTTAATGTAGTCTTATGCAATACTCTTGTAGTCTTGCAACA
TGGTAACGATGAGTTAGCAACATGCCTTACAAGGAGAGAAAAAGCACCGTGCATGCCGATTGGTGGAAGT
AAGGTGGTACGATCGTGCCTTATTAGGAAGGCAACAGACGGGTCTGACATGGATTGGACGAACCACTGAA
TTGCCGCATTGCAGAGATATTGTATTTAAGTGCCTAGCTCGATACATAAACGGGTCTCTCTGGTTAGACC
AGATCTGAGCCTGGGAGCTCTCTGGCTAACTAGGGAACCCACTGCTTAAGCCTCAATAAAGCTTGCCTTG
AGTGCTTCAAGTAGTGTGTGCCCGTCTGTTGTGTGACTCTGGTAACTAGAGATCCCTCAGACCCTTTTAG
TCAGTGTGGAAAATCTCTAGCAGTGGCGCCCGAACAGGGACTTGAAAGCGAAAGGGAAACCAGAGGAGCT
CTCTCGACGCAGGACTCGGCTTGCTGAAGCGCGCACGGCAAGAGGCGAGGGGCGGCGACTGGTGAGTACG
CCAAAAATTTTGACTAGCGGAGGCTAGAAGGAGAGAGATGGGTGCGAGAGCGTCAGTATTAAGCGGGGGA
GAATTAGATCGCGATGGGAAAAAATTCGGTTAAGGCCAGGGGGAAAGAAAAAATATAAATTAAAACATAT
AGTATGGGCAAGCAGGGAGCTAGAACGATTCGCAGTTAATCCTGGCCTGTTAGAAACATCAGAAGGCTGT
AGACAAATACTGGGACAGCTACAACCATCCCTTCAGACAGGATCAGAAGAACTTAGATCATTATATAATA
CAGTAGCAACCCTCTATTGTGTGCATCAAAGGATAGAGATAAAAGACACCAAGGAAGCTTTAGACAAGAT
AGAGGAAGAGCAAAACAAAAGTAAGACCACCGCACAGCAAGCGGCCGCTGATCTTCAGACCTGGAGGAGG
AGATATGAGGGACAATTGGAGAAGTGAATTATATAAATATAAAGTAGTAAAAATTGAACCATTAGGAGTA
GCACCCACCAAGGCAAAGAGAAGAGTGGTGCAGAGAGAAAAAAGAGCAGTGGGAATAGGAGCTTTGTTCC
TTGGGTTCTTGGGAGCAGCAGGAAGCACTATGGGCGCAGCGTCAATGACGCTGACGGTACAGGCCAGACA
ATTATTGTCTGGTATAGTGCAGCAGCAGAACAATTTGCTGAGGGCTATTGAGGCGCAACAGCATCTGTTG
CAACTCACAGTCTGGGGCATCAAGCAGCTCCAGGCAAGAATCCTGGCTGTGGAAAGATACCTAAAGGATC
AACAGCTCCTGGGGATTTGGGGTTGCTCTGGAAAACTCATTTGCACCACTGCTGTGCCTTGGAATGCTAG
TTGGAGTAATAAATCTCTGGAACAGATTTGGAATCACACGACCTGGATGGAGTGGGACAGAGAAATTAAC
AATTACACAAGCTTAATACACTCCTTAATTGAAGAATCGCAAAACCAGCAAGAAAAGAATGAACAAGAAT
TATTGGAATTAGATAAATGGGCAAGTTTGTGGAATTGGTTTAACATAACAAATTGGCTGTGGTATATAAA
ATTATTCATAATGATAGTAGGAGGCTTGGTAGGTTTAAGAATAGTTTTTGCTGTACTTTCTATAGTGAAT
AGAGTTAGGCAGGGATATTCACCATTATCGTTTCAGACCCACCTCCCAACCCCGAGGGGACCCAGAGAGG
GCCTATTTCCCATGATTCCTTCATATTTGCATATACGATACAAGGCTGTTAGAGAGATAATTAGAATTAA
TTTGACTGTAAACACAAAGATATTAGTACAAAATACGTGACGTAGAAAGTAATAATTTCTTGGGTAGTTT
GCAGTTTTAAAATTATGTTTTAAAATGGACTATCATATGCTTACCGTAACTTGAAAGTATTTCGATTTCT
TGGCTTTATATATCTTGTGGAAAGGACGAAACACCGGTTCGAACAGGTATCTACCAGTTTTAGAGCTAGA
AATAGCAAGTTAAAATAAGGCTAGTCCGTTATCAACTTGAAAAAGTGGCACCGAGTCGGTGCTTTTTTAA
GCTTGGCGTAACTAGATCTTGAGACAAATGGCAGTATTCATCCACAATTTTAAAAGAAAAGGGGGGATTG
GGGGGTACAGTGCAGGGGAAAGAATAGTAGACATAATAGCAACAGACATACAAACTAAAGAATTACAAAA
ACAAATTACAAAAATTCAAAATTTTCGGGTTTATTACAGGGACAGCAGAGATCCACTTTGGCGCCGGCTC
GAGGGGG
