>Addgene plasmid #77418 | PIK3CA gRNA (BRDN0001148028) | depositor partial sequence | sequence record 144878 | Target Sequence
GTTCGAACAGGTATCTACCA
