>Addgene plasmid #77418 | PIK3CA gRNA (BRDN0001148028) | addgene partial sequence | sequence record 187723 | hU6-F
AGAAAGTAATAATTTCTTGGGTAGTTTGCAGTTTTAAAATTATGTTTTAAAATGGACTATCATATGCTTA
CCGTAACTTGAAAGTATTTCGATTTCTTGGCTTTATATATCTTGTGGAAAGGACGAAACACCGGTTCGAA
CAGGTATCTACCAGTTTTAGAGCTAGAAATAGCAAGTTAAAATAAGGCTAGTCCGTTATCAACTTGAAAA
AGTGGCACCGAGTCGGTGCTTTTTTAAGCTTGGCGTAACTAGATCTTGAGACAAATGGCAGTATTCATCC
ACAATTTTAAAAGAAAAGGGGGGATTGGGGGGTACAGTGCAGGGGAAAGAATAGTAGACATAATAGCAAC
AGACATACAAACTAAAGAATTACAAAAACAAATTACAAAAATTCAAAATTTTCGGGTTTATTACAGGGAC
AGCAGAGATCCACTTTGGCGCCGGCTCGAGGGGGCCCGGGTGCAAAGATGGATAAAGTTTTAAACAGAGA
GGAATCTTTGCAGCTAATGGACCTTCTAGGTCTTGAAAGGAGTGGGAATTGGCTCCGGTGCCCGTCAGTG
GGCAGAGCGC
